>Addgene plasmid #41716 | pLew100_myc_BirA* | depositor partial sequence | sequence record 56117 | myc-BirA* insert
ATGGAACAAAAACTCATCTCAGAAGAGGATCTCGACAAGGACAACACCGTGCCCCTGAAGCTGATCGCCC
TGCTGGCCAACGGCGAGTTCCACTCTGGCGAGCAGCTGGGAGAGACCCTGGGAATGAGCAGAGCCGCCAT
CAACAAGCACATCCAGACACTGAGAGACTGGGGAGTGGACGTGTTCACCGTGCCTGGCAAGGGCTACAGC
CTGCCTGAGCCTATCCAGCTGCTGAACGCCAAGCAGATCCTGGGACAGCTGGATGGCGGAAGCGTGGCCG
TGCTGCCTGTGATCGACTCCACCAATCAGTACCTGCTGGACAGAATCGGAGAGCTGAAGTCCGGCGACGC
CTGCATCGCCGAGTACCAGCAGGCTGGCAGAGGAGGCAGAGGACGGAAGTGGTTCAGCCCATTCGGAGCC
AACCTGTACCTGTCCATGTTCTGGAGACTGGAGCAGGGACCTGCTGCTGCCATCGGACTGAGTCTGGTGA
TCGGAATCGTGATGGCCGAGGTGCTGAGAAAGCTGGGAGCCGACAAGGTGAGAGTGAAGTGGCCTAATGA
CCTGTACCTCCAGGACCGCAAGCTGGCTGGCATCCTGGTGGAGCTGACAGGCAAGACAGGCGATGCCGCT
CAGATCGTGATCGGAGCCGGAATCAACATGGCCATGAGAAGAGTGGAGGAGAGCGTGGTGAACCAGGGCT
GGATCACCCTGCAGGAGGCTGGCATCAACCTGGACCGGAACACCCTGGCCGCCATGCTGATCAGAGAGCT
GAGAGCCGCTCTGGAGCTGTTCGAGCAGGAGGGACTGGCTCCTTACCTGAGCAGATGGGAGAAGCTGGAC
AACTTCATCAACAGACCTGTGAAGCTGATCATCGGCGACAAGGAAATCTTCGGCATCTCCAGAGGAATCG
ACAAGCAGGGAGCTCTGCTGCTGGAGCAGGACGGAATCATCAAGCCCTGGATGGGCGGAGAAATCTCCCT
GAGAAGCGCAGAGAAGCTCGAGTAGCTTAAGTTTAAA
