>Addgene plasmid #41716 | pLew100_myc_BirA* | addgene partial sequence | sequence record 59124 | myc-BirA-R
GGTTGGCTCCGAATGGGCTGAACCACTTCCGTCCTCTGCCTCCTCTGCCAGCCTGCTGGTACTCGGCGAT
GCAGGCGTCGCCGGACTTCAGCTCTCCGATTCTGTCCAGCAGGTACTGATTGGTGGAGTCGATCACAGGC
AGCACGGCCACGCTTCCGCCATCCAGCTGTCCCAGGATCTGCTTGGCGTTCAGCAGCTGGATAGGCTCAG
GCAGGCTGTAGCCCTTGCCAGGCACGGTGAACACGTCCACTCCCCAGTCTCTCAGTGTCTGGATGTGCTT
GTTGATGGCGGCTCTGCTCATTCCCAGGGTCTCTCCCAGCTGCTCGCCAGAGTGGAACTCGCCGTTGGCC
AGCAGGGCGATCAGCTTCAGGGGCACGGTGTTGTCCTTGTCGAGATCCTCTTCTGAGATGAGTTTTTGTT
CCATATGAAGCTTGTGAATTTTACTTTTTGGTGTAATTGAAGTCTTCAAGTTGAAAAAAATGGGGAAAAG
GAAAAAAAACTCGAAGGCGCGTGCAGCCCGGGACGAGAACATGTTAAACTCAGTACTCAGGGATCTCTAT
CACTGATAGGGAGATCTCTATCACTGATAGGGAGATCCCTACCCGATAACCCCTATTTTCAATGCACGCC
CACCCAGAGACACGGAATAGCATAAAACAACCCCATCACTGCCACAAAATGGACATTTTGCACAAAACGC
ACTATTGACTAGTATTCGACTATACTAATAAGAGATACCTATCAGACACGATATACTGTGAAAAGGACAT
TAAGCTCACTATGCATCTGAAAACGCTTTCACCTCACAACCTACTGACACACACCTTTCCGCTTAACCCC
AATGAC
