>Addgene plasmid #41716 | pLew100_myc_BirA* | addgene partial sequence | sequence record 59155 | Sp6 5'-ATTTAGGTGACACTATAG-3'
GCCTGCAGGGGAAGGAAACCAACTTGTAGTGGCAATGAAACAGTAAGAGGGTATCATATTCAAGTCAAAT
CAATTTACCACTGCCAATGAGGCCTCCCTATCCATCCTCCAACTCTTTGATTTCGTCAGTATGTTCACTT
ATTTGGTGCATCAAAATATTTTCGGATAATTATGCCTGGTGTATCCCCACCCTTAATGAGCGCTTTCGTG
TCCTTCATTTTTTCAACAACAACAACACACACACACACACACACTTATTTATTCCTCTCATACACACAAA
AGAGCGTATTAAAACCAAAAAAAAACATATATTCGTTTTTTACCACTTTTCAAAAGGTAATTATATATTC
CTTTTTAACCATTTACAGGTCTCAGACGGAAGGTGCACACGCCTATGAGAAACGGGGCACCGGCAGCTCC
GCACGGTGACTGCGGGAGGCAGCAAGATATGATCCCATTGATGTACCACGCGTGCTCCAAAGCAAACATG
CAGATTCCCCATGCACCAACGAGACAACCAAGCAAGCATATAAAGCCCCTTCACATTATTTATCCTCTTA
AACATAAGATATCCCCCCATTTTCTTCTTTTACATCATCCCCCCTTCCTAACCAACCTGCAGGCGCACCT
CCCTGCTGTGCCATCAGATTACTCCGGGAACCTTTCCACGGAAAAGACACGAGACAAGGGAAAAGCCAAC
TAAATGGGCAGGATCCTCTAGACTTAAGCTACTCGAGCTTCTCTGCGCTTCTCAGGGAGATTTCTCCGCC
CATCCAGGGCTTGATGATTCCGTCCTGCTCCAGCAGCAGAGCTCCCTGCTTGTCGATTCCTCTGGAGATG
CCGAAGATTTCCTTGTCGCCGATGATCAGCTTCACAGGTCTGTTGATGAAGTTGTCCAGCTTCTCCCATC
TGCTCAGGTAAGGAGCCAGTCCCTCCTGCTCGAACAGCTCCAGAGCGGCTCTCAGCTCTCTGATCAGCAT
GGCGGCCAGGGTGTTCC
