[The description below was written by a language model from this plasmid's Addgene catalogue record.]
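Description:
pLew100_myc_BirA* is an empty-backbone expression vector for Trypanosoma brucei, built on the pLew100 backbone (recorded backbone size about 7.4 kb) and designed for making proximity-dependent biotinylation (BioID) fusions in trypanosomes. It is propagated in E. coli under ampicillin selection, and transfected parasites are selected with phleomycin. Expression of the payload is driven by the PARP (procyclin) promoter, a strong trypanosome promoter. The record does not include a feature table, so details such as the bacterial origin, any regulatory operator elements, targeting sequences for genomic integration, or the flanking RNA-processing regions are not stated here.

The defining modification is a myc-BirA* module transferred from a mammalian pcDNA3.1-based myc-BirA* plasmid. BirA* is the E. coli biotin ligase carrying the R118G substitution, which makes the enzyme promiscuous: it releases reactive biotinyl-AMP, which labels lysines on nearby proteins rather than only its natural substrate. The myc epitope allows the fusion protein to be detected by immunoblotting or immunofluorescence. Additional restriction sites were introduced alongside the module so that a gene of interest can be inserted by restriction cloning to create a myc-BirA*-tagged bait. No gene of interest is present in the deposited plasmid.

In use, a bait protein fused to myc-BirA* is expressed in T. brucei, neighbouring and interacting proteins become biotinylated in the presence of biotin, and these are captured by streptavidin affinity purification and identified by mass spectrometry. The associated work applied this approach to find new components of the trypanosome bilobe structure.
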