Addgene plasmid #41716: pLew100_myc_BirA*
Purpose: (Empty Backbone)
Depositing lab: Graham Warren. Depositing organization: Max F. Perutz Laboratories (MFPL). Publication: Novel bilobe components in Trypanosoma brucei identified using proximity-dependent biotinylation. Morriswood B, Havlicek K, Demmel L, Yavuz S, Sealey-Cardona M, Vidilaseris K, Anrather D, Kostan J, Djinovic-Carugo K, Roux K, Warren G. Eukaryot Cell. 2012 Dec 21. 10.1128/EC.00326-12 PubMed 23264645.
Backbone
  Vector backbone: pLew100
  Backbone size (bp): 7417
  Modifications to backbone: Contains myc-BirA* module (R118G)
  Vector type: T. brucei expression
  Promoter: PARP
  Selectable markers: Phleomycin
Growth in bacteria
  Bacterial resistance: Ampicillin, 100 μg/mL
  Growth temperature: 37°C
  Growth strain: DH5alpha
  Copy number: Unknown
Gene/Insert
  Cloning method: Restriction Enzyme
Resource information
  A portion of this plasmid was derived from a plasmid made by: The pLew100_myc-BirA* plasmid is derived from the pcDNA3.1(-)_myc-BirA* (http://www.addgene.org/36047/) plasmid originating in the Roux lab (Sanford Health, SD, USA). It contains the myc-BirA* module cloned in the T. brucei pLew100 expression vector, with some extra restriction sites to facilitate cloning.
Terms and licenses: Academic/Nonprofit Terms; Industry Terms: Not Available to Industry
Depositor comments: If you use this plasmid in a publication, please also cite the Morriswood paper as well as the following article: A promiscuous biotin ligase fusion protein identifies proximal and interacting proteins in mammalian cells. Roux et al (J Cell Biol. 2012 Mar 12). PubMed - https://www.ncbi.nlm.nih.gov/pubmed/22412018 .
How to cite: pLew100_myc_BirA* was a gift from Graham Warren (Addgene plasmid # 41716 ; http://n2t.net/addgene:41716 ; RRID:Addgene_41716)
